>Addgene plasmid #198820 | pJR022 | addgene full sequence | sequence record 391680 | Addgene NGS Result
AAGCTTGCTAGCCCATGATTACGCCAAGCTACGGGCGGAGTACTGTCCTCCGAGCGGAGTACTGTCCTCC
GAGCGGAGTACTGTCCTCCGAGCGGAGTACTGTCCTCCGAGCGGAGTACTGTCCTCCGAGCGGAGACTCC
CTAGCCCATGATTACGCCAAGCTACGGGCGGAGTACTGTCCTCCGAGCGGAGTACTGTCCTCCGAGCGGA
GTACTGTCCTCCGAGCGGAGTACTGTCCTCCGAGCGGAGTACTGTCCTCCGAGCGGAGACTCCCTAGCCC
ATGATTACGCCAAGCTACGGGCGGAGTACTGTCCTCCGAGCGGAGTACTGTCCTCCGAGCGGAGTACTGT
CCTCCGAGCGGAGTACTGTCCTCCGAGCGGAGTACTGTCCTCCGAGCGGAGACTCCCTAGGGGCGGCCGC
ACTGACTGGGCCGGCCAAAAATGCATAAGGTTTTGCTGGCACTGTTCTTTATCTTTCTGGCACCAGCATC
CGCACTGGCAGTCTCCGAACCGGCCTGCAGGTCGATTTTTTGCAAATTACGAGCGTTGTAGGGGGCGGAG
CGATAGGTCCTATAGGTTTTGGTATATCATCATTCATTCATTCATTGGTACATTCATTTACCCACCTTCC
TCTTTCTGAGCTTCTCTGGAGTTCTGTGCTTCCTTTTTCCCTTATCTTTATACTGTAATTTTTAACTTTC
AGGCATTGATTGGCGCGCCTCTAGAGGATCCCCGGGATTGGCCAAAGGACCCAAAGGTATGTTTCGAATG
ATACTAACATAACATAGAACATTTTCAGGAGGACCCTTGGCTAGCGTCGACGGTACCGGTAGAAAAAATG
GTCAGCAAGGGAGAGGCAGTTATCAAGGAGTTCATGCGTTTCAAGGTCCACATGGAGGGATCCATGAACG
GACACGAGTTCGAGATCGAGGGAGAGGGAGAGGGACGTCCATACGAGGGAACCCAAACCGCCAAGCTCAA
GGTCACCAAGGGAGGACCACTCCCATTCTCCTGGGACATCCTCTCCCCACAATTCATGTACGGATCCCGT
GCCTTCACCAAGCACCCAGCCGACATCCCAGACTACTACAAGCAATCCTTCCCAGAGGGATTCAAGTGGG
AGCGTGTCATGAACTTCGAGGACGGAGGAGCCGTCACCGTCACCCAAGACACCTCCCTCGAGGACGGAAC
CCTCATCTACAAGGTCAAGCTCCGTGGAACCAACTTCCCACCAGACGGACCAGTCATGCAAAAGAAGACC
ATGGGATGGGAGGCCTCCACCGAGCGTCTCTACCCAGAGGACGGAGTCCTCAAGGGAGACATCAAGATGG
CCCTCCGTCTCAAGGACGGAGGACGTTACCTCGCCGACTTCAAGACCACCTACAAGGCCAAGAAGCCAGT
CCAAATGCCAGGAGCCTACAACGTCGACCGTAAGCTCGACATCACCTCCCACAACGAGGACTACACCGTC
GTCGAGCAATACGAGCGTTCCGAGGGACGTCACTCCACCGGAGGAATGGACGAGCTCTACAAGTAACATT
CGTAGAATTCGCTAGCCGGCCATACAAGTAATCCGGATGATCGACGCCAACGTCGTTGAATTTTCAAATT
TTAAATACTGAATATTTGTTTTTTTTCCTATTATTTATTTATTCTCTTTGTGTTTTTTTTCTTGCTTTCT
AAAAAATTAATTCAATCCAAATCTAAACATTTTTTTTTCTCTTTCCGTCTCCCAATTCGTATTCCGCTCC
TCTCATCTGAACACAATGTGCAAGTTTATTTATCTTCTCGCTTTCATTTCATTAGGACGTGGGGGGAATT
GGTGGAAGGGGGAAACACACAAAAGGATGATGGAAATGAAATAAGGACACACAATATGCAACAACATTCA
ATTCAGAAATATGGAGGAAGGTTTAAAAGAAAACATAAAAATATATAGAGGAGGAAGGAAAACTAGTAAA
AAATAAGCAAAGAAATTAGGCGAACGATGAGAATTGTCCTCGCTTGGGCCCAAAAGGCCTTTTTTTTTTG
GCGCCGACGTCAGGTGGCACTTTTCGGGGAAATGTGCGCGGAACCCCTATTTGTTTATTTTTCTAAATAC
ATTCAAATATGTATCCGCTCATGAGACAATAACCCTGATAAATGCTTCAATAATATTGAAAAAGGAAGAG
TATGAGTATTCAACATTTCCGTGTCGCCCTTATTCCCTTTTTTGCGGCATTTTGCCTTCCTGTTTTTGCT
CACCCAGAAACGCTGGTGAAAGTAAAAGATGCTGAAGATCAGTTGGGTGCACGAGTGGGTTACATCGAAC
TGGATCTCAACAGCGGTAAGATCCTTGAGAGTTTTCGCCCCGAAGAACGTTTTCCAATGATGAGCACTTT
TAAAGTTCTGCTATGTGGCGCGGTATTATCCCGTATTGACGCCGGGCAAGAGCAACTCGGTCGCCGCATA
CACTATTCTCAGAATGACTTGGTTGAGTACTCACCAGTCACAGAAAAGCATCTTACGGATGGCATGACAG
TAAGAGAATTATGCAGTGCTGCCATAACCATGAGTGATAACACTGCGGCCAACTTACTTCTGACAACGAT
CGGAGGACCGAAGGAGCTAACCGCTTTTTTGCACAACATGGGGGATCATGTAACTCGCCTTGATCGTTGG
GAACCGGAGCTGAATGAAGCCATACCAAACGACGAGCGTGACACCACGATGCCTGTAGCAATGGCAACAA
CGTTGCGCAAACTATTAACTGGCGAACTACTTACTCTAGCTTCCCGGCAACAATTAATAGACTGGATGGA
GGCGGATAAAGTTGCAGGACCACTTCTGCGCTCGGCCCTTCCGGCTGGCTGGTTTATTGCTGATAAATCT
GGAGCCGGTGAGCGTGGGTCTCGCGGTATCATTGCAGCACTGGGGCCAGATGGTAAGCCCTCCCGTATCG
TAGTTATCTACACGACGGGGAGTCAGGCAACTATGGATGAACGAAATAGACAGATCGCTGAGATAGGTGC
CTCACTGATTAAGCATTGGTAACTGTCAGACCAAGTTTACTCATATATACTTTAGATTGATTTAAAACTT
CATTTTTAATTTAAAAGGATCTAGGTGAAGATCCTTTTTGATAATCTCATGACCAAAATCCCTTAACGTG
AGTTTTCGTTCCACTGAGCGTCAGACCCCGTAGAAAAGATCAAAGGATCTTCTTGAGATCCTTTTTTTCT
GCGCGTAATCTGCTGCTTGCAAACAAAAAAACCACCGCTACCAGCGGTGGTTTGTTTGCCGGATCAAGAG
CTACCAACTCTTTTTCCGAAGGTAACTGGCTTCAGCAGAGCGCAGATACCAAATACTGTTCTTCTAGTGT
AGCCGTAGTTAGGCCACCACTTCAAGAACTCTGTAGCACCGCCTACATACCTCGCTCTGCTAATCCTGTT
ACCAGTGGCTGCTGCCAGTGGCGATAAGTCGTGTCTTACCGGGTTGGACTCAAGACGATAGTTACCGGAT
AAGGCGCAGCGGTCGGGCTGAACGGGGGGTTCGTGCACACAGCCCAGCTTGGAGCGAACGACCTACACCG
AACTGAGATACCTACAGCGTGAGCTATGAGAAAGCGCCACGCTTCCCGAAGGGAGAAAGGCGGACAGGTA
TCCGGTAAGCGGCAGGGTCGGAACAGGAGAGCGCACGAGGGAGCTTCCAGGGGGAAACGCCTGGTATCTT
TATAGTCCTGTCGGGTTTCGCCACCTCTGACTTGAGCGTCGATTTTTGTGATGCTCGTCAGGGGGGCGGA
GCCTATGGAAAAACGCCAGCAACGCGGCCTTTTTACGGTTCCTGGCCTTTTGCTGGCCTTTTGCTCACAT
GTTCTTTCCTGCGTTATCCCCTGATTCTGTGGATAACCGTATTACCGCCTTTGAGTGAGCTGATACCGCT
CGCCGCAGCCGAACGACCGAGCGCAGCGAGTCAGTGAGCGAGGAAGCGGAAGAGCGCCCAATACGCAAAC
CGCCTCTCCCCGCGCGTTGGCCGATTCATTAATGCAGCTGGCACGACAGGTTTCCCGACTGGAAAGCGGG
CAGTGAGCGCAACGCAATTAATGTGAGTTAGCTCACTCATTAGGCACCCCAGGCTTTACACTTTATGCTT
CCGGCTCGTATGTTGTGTGGAATTGTGAGCGGATAACAATTTCACACAGGAAACAGCTATGACCATGATT
ACGCCAAGCTGTAAGTTTAAACATGATCTTACTAACTAACTATTCTCATTTAAATTTTCAGAGCTTAAAA
ATGGCTGAAATCACTCACAACGATGGATACGCTAACAACTTGGAAATGAAAT
Features (pLannotate 1.2.2; 12 found; start..end, strand, type, name):
     36..130     +  protein_bind   5X UAS: five tandem copies of the "ScaI site" 17-mer CGGAGTACTGTCCTCCG, an upstream activating sequence (UAS) that efficiently binds yeast Gal4 (Webster et al., 1988; Pfeiffer et al., 2010) GAL4
    169..263     +  protein_bind   5X UAS: five tandem copies of the "ScaI site" 17-mer CGGAGTACTGTCCTCCG, an upstream activating sequence (UAS) that efficiently binds yeast Gal4 (Webster et al., 1988; Pfeiffer et al., 2010) GAL4
    302..396     +  protein_bind   5X UAS: five tandem copies of the "ScaI site" 17-mer CGGAGTACTGTCCTCCG, an upstream activating sequence (UAS) that efficiently binds yeast Gal4 (Webster et al., 1988; Pfeiffer et al., 2010) GAL4
    719..736     -  misc_feature   MCS (fragment): pUC18/19 multiple cloning site
    838..1533    +  CDS            mScarlet: mScarlet is a basic (constitutively fluorescent) red fluorescent protein published in 2016, derived from synthetic construct. It has moderate acid sensitivity.
   2067..2171    +  promoter       AmpR promoter: bla
   2172..3032    +  CDS            AmpR: β-lactamase; bla; confers resistance to ampicillin, carbenicillin, and related antibiotics
   3203..3791    +  rep_origin     ori: high-copy-number ColE1/pMB1/pBR322/pUC origin of replication
   3974..4066    +  CDS            lacI (fragment): lac repressor; lacI; The lac repressor binds to the lac operator to inhibit transcription in E. coli. This inhibition can be relieved by adding lactose or isopropyl-β-D-thiogalactopyranoside (IPTG).
   4079..4100    +  protein_bind   CAP binding site: CAP binding activates transcription in the presence of cAMP. E. coli catabolite activator protein
   4115..4145    +  promoter       lac promoter: promoter for the E. coli lac operon
   4153..4169    +  protein_bind   lac operator: The lac repressor binds to the lac operator to inhibit transcription in E. coli. This inhibition can be relieved by adding lactose or isopropyl-β-D-thiogalactopyranoside (IPTG). lac repressor encoded by lacI
