[The description below was written by a language model from this plasmid's Addgene catalogue record and pLannotate feature annotations shown in this document.]
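Description:
pJR022 is a 4.3 kb worm expression plasmid built on pPD117.01 from the Fire Lab C. elegans vector kit. It serves as a UAS effector (reporter) construct for the cGAL-UAS bipartite expression system. In E. coli it is maintained as a high-copy plasmid through a ColE1/pUC-type origin and selected with ampicillin via the bla (AmpR) gene and its native promoter. Remnants of the pUC lineage are also annotated: a lacI fragment, a CAP binding site, the lac promoter and operator, and a fragment of the pUC18/19 multiple cloning site. These appear to play no part in the worm cassette.

The payload, assembled by Gibson cloning, is catalogued as 15xUAS::wrmScarlet::let-858 3'UTR. The feature table shows three consecutive 5X UAS blocks, giving fifteen Gal4-binding sites in total, upstream of an mScarlet coding sequence. According to the record, this is wrmScarlet, a version of the bright red fluorescent protein optimized for C. elegans. The let-858 3'UTR named in the insert is not separately annotated, but would be expected in the unannotated stretch between the reporter and the AmpR promoter, where it would supply 3' end processing signals. A few hundred bases lie between the UAS array and the coding sequence. No minimal promoter is annotated there, and the record does not say what this region contains.

Because the UAS sites depend on a Gal4-derived transactivator, wrmScarlet should be expressed only in cells where a cGAL driver is present. Pairing this effector with driver strains therefore gives red labelling of defined cells. The associated publication describes a toolkit of this kind for C. elegans sensory neurons.
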