Addgene plasmid #198820: pJR022
Purpose: C. elegans optimized version of mScarlet
Depositing lab: Paul Sternberg. Depositing organization: California Institute of Technology. Publication: A cGAL-UAS bipartite expression toolkit for Caenorhabditis elegans sensory neurons. Nava S, Palma W, Wan X, Oh JY, Gharib S, Wang H, Revanna JS, Tan M, Zhang M, Liu J, Chen CH, Lee JS, Perry B, Sternberg PW. Proc Natl Acad Sci U S A. 2023 Dec 19;120(51):e2221680120. doi: 10.1073/pnas.2221680120. Epub 2023 Dec 14. PubMed 38096407.
Backbone
  Vector backbone: pPD117.01
  Backbone manufacturer: Fire Lab C. elegans Vector Kit
  Vector type: Worm Expression
Growth in bacteria
  Bacterial resistance: Ampicillin, 100 μg/mL
  Growth temperature: 37°C
  Growth strain: DH5alpha
  Copy number: High Copy
Gene/Insert
  Gene/Insert name: 15xUAS::wrmScarlet::let-858 3'UTR
  Species: C. elegans (nematode)
  Insert size (bp): 1256
  Cloning method: Gibson Cloning
Terms and licenses: Academic/Nonprofit Terms; Industry Terms: Not Available to Industry
How to cite: pJR022 was a gift from Paul Sternberg (Addgene plasmid # 198820 ; http://n2t.net/addgene:198820 ; RRID:Addgene_198820)
